Addgene plasmid #156736: pD649-HAsp-KIR3DL3.2-Fc(DAPA)-AviTag-6xHis
Purpose: Mammalian expression of cell-surface protein extracellular domain fused to Fc(DAPA)-Avi-6xHis. Protein is secreted from cells.
Depositing lab: Chris Garcia. Depositing organization: Stanford University. Publication: A Human IgSF Cell-Surface Interactome Reveals a Complex Network of Protein-Protein Interactions. Wojtowicz WM, Vielmetter J, Fernandes RA, Siepe DH, Eastman CL, Chisholm GB, Cox S, Klock H, Anderson PW, Rue SM, Miller JJ, Glaser SM, Bragstad ML, Vance J, Lam AW, Lesley SA, Zinn K, Garcia KC. Cell. 2020 Aug 20;182(4):1027-1043.e17. doi: 10.1016/j.cell.2020.07.025. PubMed 32822567.
Backbone
  Vector backbone: pD649
  Backbone size w/o insert (bp): 6106
  Vector type: Mammalian Expression
Growth in bacteria
  Bacterial resistance: Ampicillin, 100 μg/mL
  Growth temperature: 37°C
  Growth strain: DH5alpha
  Copy number: High Copy
Gene/Insert
  Gene/Insert name: KIR3DL3 (alt name: KI3L3)
  Species: H. sapiens (human)
  Insert size (bp): 891
  Mutation: Fc region of human IgG contains D265A and P329A mutations (DAPA)
  Entrez Gene: KIR3DL3 (a.k.a. CD158Z, KIR3DL7, KIR44, KIRC1)
  Promoter: CMV/SP6
  Tag / fusion protein: Fc(DAPA)-AviTag-6xHis (C terminal on backbone)
  Cloning method: Restriction Enzyme; 5′ cloning site GCGGCCGC (not destroyed); 3′ cloning site GGCGCGCC (not destroyed)
  Sequencing primers: 5′ ATTTAGGTGACACTATAG; 3′ CACGTACCAGTTGAACTTCACC
Resource information
  A portion of this plasmid was derived from a plasmid made by: synthesis by ThermoFisher
Terms and licenses: Academic/Nonprofit Terms; Industry Terms: Not Available to Industry
Depositor comments: Some plasmids in this collection may have an IS4-like element ISVsa5 family transposase upstream of the CMV promoter.
How to cite: pD649-HAsp-KIR3DL3.2-Fc(DAPA)-AviTag-6xHis was a gift from Chris Garcia (Addgene plasmid # 156736 ; http://n2t.net/addgene:156736 ; RRID:Addgene_156736)
