[The description below was written by a language model from this plasmid's Addgene catalogue record and pLannotate feature annotations shown in this document.]
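Description:
pD649-HAsp-KIR3DL3.2-Fc(DAPA)-AviTag-6xHis is a mammalian expression plasmid built on the pD649 backbone for producing a secreted, Fc-fused form of the extracellular domain of human KIR3DL3 (CD158Z), an immunoglobulin-superfamily receptor of natural killer cells. It is maintained in E. coli at high copy through a ColE1/pUC-type origin and selected with ampicillin via the β-lactamase gene. The sequenced record is about 7.0 kb, consistent with the stated backbone plus the 891 bp insert.

Expression is driven by the CMV immediate-early enhancer and promoter, followed by a fragment of CMV intron A and an SP6 phage promoter, which also serves as a sequencing primer site. The name indicates an HA signal peptide ("HAsp"), whereas the automated annotation labels a short fragment in this position as a mouse IgH signal sequence, so the leader's exact identity is not resolved by the record. Either way, it directs the protein into the secretory pathway. The KIR3DL3 fragment sits between retained NotI and AscI sites and is fused in frame to a human IgG1 Fc carrying the D265A and P329A (DAPA) substitutions, which are generally used to reduce Fc effector binding. The catalogue entry lists a C-terminal AviTag, for site-specific biotinylation by BirA, and a 6xHis tag for metal-affinity purification. Neither tag is annotated separately in the feature table. A bGH polyadenylation signal ends the transcript.

Downstream, an SV40 promoter/EM7 promoter cassette drives a puromycin resistance gene with an SV40 poly(A) signal, offering selection in mammalian cells. Several short fragments (ble, KanR, lacZα, f1 ori) appear to be vector remnants. The depositor cautions that some plasmids in this collection may carry an IS4-like transposase insertion upstream of the CMV promoter. The construct belongs to a set used to map human IgSF cell-surface protein–protein interactions.
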