Features (pLannotate 1.2.2; 21 found; start..end, strand, type, name):
     77..380     +  enhancer       CMV enhancer: human cytomegalovirus immediate early enhancer
    381..584     +  promoter       CMV promoter: human cytomegalovirus (CMV) immediate early promoter
    720..763     +  intron         CMV intron (fragment): modified intron A from human cytomegalovirus
    815..833     +  promoter       SP6 promoter: promoter for bacteriophage SP6 RNA polymerase
    837..874     +  CDS            IgH signal sequence (fragment): signal sequence from the mouse immunoglobulin heavy chain variable region
    983..1873    +  CDS            KIR3DL3 (fragment): KI3L3_HUMAN - Also known as CD158Z, KIR3DL7, KIRC1. Experimental evidence at protein level: Swiss-Prot protein existence level 1. Receptor on natural killer cells. May inhibit the activity of NK cells thus preventing cell lysis. From Homo sapiens (Human).
   1889..2566    +  CDS            IGHG1 (fragment): IGHG1_HUMAN - Experimental evidence at protein level: Swiss-Prot protein existence level 1. Constant region of immunoglobulin heavy chains. Immunoglobulins, also known as antibodies, are membrane-bound or secreted glycoproteins produced by B lymphocytes. In the recognition phase of humoral immunity, the membrane-bound immunoglobulins serve as receptors which, upon binding of a specific antigen, trigger the clonal expansion and differentiation of B lymphocytes into immunoglobulins- secreting plasma cells. Secreted immunoglobulins mediate the effector phase of humoral immunity, which results in
   2781..2892    +  polyA_signal   bGH poly(A) signal: bovine growth hormone polyadenylation signal
   2893..3001    +  rep_origin     f1 ori (fragment): f1 bacteriophage origin of replication; arrow indicates direction of (+) strand synthesis
   3015..3344    +  promoter       SV40 promoter: SV40 enhancer and early promoter
   3392..3439    +  promoter       EM7 promoter: synthetic bacterial promoter&nbsp
   3458..4057    +  CDS            PuroR (fragment): puromycin N-acetyltransferase; pac from Streptomyces; confers resistance to puromycin
   4067..4192    +  CDS            ble (fragment): BLE_KLEPN - Experimental evidence at protein level: Swiss-Prot protein existence level 1. Binding protein with a strong affinity to the bleomycin family of antibiotics. Binds to CL990; an antimitotic-antibiotic compound. From Klebsiella pneumoniae.
   4187..4308    +  polyA_signal   SV40 poly(A) signal: SV40 polyadenylation signal
   4361..5221    -  CDS            AmpR: β-lactamase; bla; confers resistance to ampicillin, carbenicillin, and related antibiotics
   5224..5320    -  promoter       AmpR promoter (fragment): bla
   5350..5374    -  CDS            KanR (fragment): aminoglycoside phosphotransferase; aph(3')-Ia; confers resistance to kanamycin
   5485..6073    +  rep_origin     ori: high-copy-number ColE1/pMB1/pBR322/pUC origin of replication
   6298..6315    +  terminator     rrnB T2 terminator (fragment): transcription terminator T2 from the E. coli rrnB gene
   6340..6359    -  CDS            lacZα (fragment): LacZα fragment of β-galactosidase; lacZ fragment
   6815..6831    +  protein_bind   lac operator: The lac repressor binds to the lac operator to inhibit transcription in E. coli. This inhibition can be relieved by adding lactose or isopropyl-β-D-thiogalactopyranoside (IPTG). lac repressor encoded by lacI
>Addgene plasmid #156736 | pD649-HAsp-KIR3DL3.2-Fc(DAPA)-AviTag-6xHis | addgene full sequence | sequence record 431377 | Addgene NGS Result
GGCATTGATTATTGACTAGTTATTAATAGTAATCAATTACGGGGTCATTAGTTCATAGCCCATATATGGA
GTTCCGCGTTACATAACTTACGGTAAATGGCCCGCCTGGCTGACCGCCCAACGACCCCCGCCCATTGACG
TCAATAATGACGTATGTTCCCATAGTAACGCCAATAGGGACTTTCCATTGACGTCAATGGGTGGAGTATT
TACGGTAAACTGCCCACTTGGCAGTACATCAAGTGTATCATATGCCAAGTACGCCCCCTATTGACGTCAA
TGACGGTAAATGGCCCGCCTGGCATTATGCCCAGTACATGACCTTATGGGACTTTCCTACTTGGCAGTAC
ATCTACGTATTAGTCATCGCTATTACCATGGTGATGCGGTTTTGGCAGTACATCAATGGGCGTGGATAGC
GGTTTGACTCACGGGGATTTCCAAGTCTCCACCCCATTGACGTCAATGGGAGTTTGTTTTGGCACCAAAA
TCAACGGGACTTTCCAAAATGTCGTAACAACTCCGCCCCATTGACGCAAATGGGCGGTAGGCGTGTACGG
TGGGAGGTCTATATAAGCAGAGCTCGTTTAGTGAACCGTCAGATCGCCTGGAGACGCCATCCACGCTGTT
TTGACCTCCATAGAAGACACCGGGACCGATCCAGCCTCCGCGGCCGGGAACGGTGCATTGGAACGCGGAT
TCCCCGTGCCAAGAGTGACGTAAGTACCGCCTATAGAGTCTATAGGCCCACCCCCTTGGCTTCGTTAGAA
CGCGGCTACAATTAATACATAACCTTATGTATCATACACATACGATTTAGGTGACACTATAGAATAACAT
CCACTTTGCCTTTCTCTCCACAGGTGTCCACTCCCAGGTCCAACTGCACCTCGGTTCTATCGAAAACGCG
CCTGCTAGCGCCACCATGAAGACCATCATTGCCCTGAGCTACATCTTCTGCCTGGTGTTCGCTGCGGCCG
CCCAAGATAAGCCTTTTCTGTCTGCTTGGCCTGGCACCGTGGTGTCTGAAGGACAGCATGTGACCCTGCA
GTGCAGAAGCAGACTGGGCTTCAACGAGTTCAGCCTGAGCAAAGAGGACGGCATGCCTGTGCCTGAGCTG
TACAACCGGATCTTCCGGAACAGCTTCCTGATGGGCCCTGTGACACCAGCTCACGCCGGCACATACAGAT
GCTGTAGCTCTCACCCTCACAGCCCCACAGGATGGTCCGCTCCATCTAACCCTGTGGTCATCATGGTCAC
CGGCGTGCACAGAAAGCCTTCTCTGCTTGCCCATCCTGGACCTCTGGTCAAGTCTGGCGAGACAGTGATT
CTGCAGTGTTGGAGCGACGTCCGCTTCGAGAGATTCCTGCTGCACAGAGAGGGCATCACAGAGGACCCTC
TGAGACTCGTGGGACAGCTGCATGATGCCGGCAGCCAAGTGAATTACAGCATGGGCCCAATGACACCCGC
ACTGGCCGGCACCTATAGATGTTTCGGCAGCGTGACCCATCTGCCTTACGAGCTGTCTGCCCCTAGCGAC
CCTCTGGATATTGTGGTTGTGGGCCTGTACGGCAAGCCTAGCCTTTCTGCTCAGCCTGGACCTACAGTGC
AGGCCGGCGAAAATGTGACACTGAGCTGTTCCAGCAGAAGCCTGTTCGACATCTACCACCTGTCCAGAGA
AGCCGAAGCCGGCGAACTGAGACTGACAGCCGTGCTGAGAGTGAACGGCACCTTCCAGGCCAATTTTCCA
CTGGGACCAGTGACACACGGCGGCAATTACCGGTGCTTCGGCTCTTTTAGAGCCCTGCCTCATGCTTGGA
GCGATCCCTCTGATCCTCTGCCTGTGTCTGTGACCGGCAACAGCAGACACCTTGGCGCGCCGGGCGGCGA
CAAGACCCACACCTGCCCCCCCTGCCCAGCTCCAGAACTGCTGGGAGGGCCTTCCGTGTTCCTGTTCCCC
CCCAAGCCCAAGGACACCCTGATGATCAGCAGGACCCCCGAGGTGACCTGCGTGGTGGTGGCCGTGTCCC
ACGAGGACCCAGAGGTGAAGTTCAACTGGTACGTGGACGGCGTGGAGGTGCACAACGCCAAGACCAAGCC
CAGAGAGGAGCAGTACAACAGCACCTACAGGGTGGTGTCCGTGCTGACCGTGCTGCACCAGGACTGGCTG
AACGGCAAAGAATACAAGTGCAAAGTCTCCAACAAGGCCCTGGCTGCCCCAATCGAAAAGACAATCAGCA
AGGCCAAGGGCCAGCCACGGGAGCCCCAGGTGTACACCCTGCCCCCCAGCCGGGAGGAGATGACCAAGAA
CCAGGTGTCCCTGACCTGTCTGGTGAAGGGCTTCTACCCCAGCGATATCGCCGTGGAGTGGGAGAGCAAC
GGCCAGCCCGAGAACAACTACAAGACCACCCCCCCAGTGCTGGACAGCGACGGCAGCTTCTTCCTGTACA
GCAAGCTGACCGTGGACAAGTCCAGGTGGCAGCAGGGCAACGTGTTCAGCTGCAGCGTGATGCACGAGGC
CCTGCACAACCACTACACCCAGAAGTCCCTGAGCCTGAGCCCCGGCGGCAGCGGTCTTAATGATATTTTC
GAGGCTCAGAAGATTGAGTGGCATGAACACCACCACCATCACCACTAAGGCCGGCCTGTAGTCACTGGCA
CAACGCGTTACCCGGTAAGCCAATCGGGTATACACGGTCGTCATACTGCAGACAGGGTTCTTCTACTTTG
CAAGATAGTCTTGAGTAGTAAAATAAATAGATAGAGAAAATCAGCCTCGACTGTGCCTTCTAGTTGCCAG
CCATCTGTTGTTTGCCCCTCCCCCGTGCCTTCCTTGACCCTGGAAGGTGCCACTCCCACTGTCCTTTCCT
AATAAAATGAGGAAATTGCATCACAACACTCAACCCTATCTCGGTCTATTCTTTTGATTTATAAGGGATT
TTGCCGATTTCGGCCTATTGGTTAAAAAATGAGCTGATTTAACAAAAATTTAACGCGAATTAATTCTGTG
GAATGTGTGTCAGTTAGGGTGTGGAAAGTCCCCAGGCTCCCCAGCAGGCAGAAGTATGCAAAGCATGCAT
CTCAATTAGTCAGCAACCAGGTGTGGAAAGTCCCCAGGCTCCCCAGCAGGCAGAAGTATGCAAAGCATGC
ATCTCAATTAGTCAGCAACCATAGTCCCGCCCCTAACTCCGCCCATCCCGCCCCTAACTCCGCCCAGTTC
CGCCCATTCTCCGCCCCATGGCTGACTAATTTTTTTTATTTATGCAGAGGCCGAGGCCGCCTCTGCCTCT
GAGCTATTCCAGAAGTAGTGAGGAGGCTTTTTTGGAGGCCTAGGCTTTTGCAAAAAGCTCCCGGGAGCTT
GTATATCCATTTTCGGATCTGATCAGCACGTGTTGACAATTAATCATCGGCATAGTATATCGGCATAGTA
TAATACGACAAGGTGAGGAACTAAACCATGACCGAGTACAAGCCCACGGTGCGCCTCGCCACCCGCGACG
ACGTCCCCAGGGCCGTACGCACCCTCGCCGCCGCGTTCGCCGACTACCCCGCCACGCGCCACACCGTCGA
TCCGGACCGCCACATCGAGCGGGTCACCGAGCTGCAAGAACTCTTCCTCACGCGCGTCGGGCTCGACATC
GGCAAGGTGTGGGTCGCGGACGACGGCGCCGCGGTGGCGGTCTGGACCACGCCGGAGAGCGTCGAAGCGG
GGGCGGTGTTCGCCGAGATCGGCCCGCGCATGGCCGAGTTGAGCGGTTCCCGGCTGGCCGCGCAGCAACA
GATGGAAGGCCTCCTGGCGCCGCACCGGCCCAAGGAGCCCGCGTGGTTCCTGGCCACCGTCGGCGTCTCG
CCCGACCACCAGGGCAAGGGTCTGGGCAGCGCCGTCGTGCTCCCCGGAGTGGAGGCGGCCGAGCGCGCCG
GGGTGCCCGCCTTCCTGGAGACATCCGCGCCCCGCAACCTCCCCTTCTACGAGCGGCTCGGCTTCACCGT
CACCGCCGACGTCGAGGTGCCCGAAGGACCGCGCACCTGGTGCATGACCCGCAAGCCCGGTGCCTGACAC
GTGCTACGAGATTTCGATTCCACCGCCGCCTTCTATGAAAGGTTGGGCTTCGGAATCGTTTTCCGGGACG
CCGGCTGGATGATCCTCCAGCGCGGGGATCTCATGCTGGAGTTCTTCGCCCACCCCAACTTGTTTATTGC
AGCTTATAATGGTTACAAATAAAGCAATAGCATCACAAATTTCACAAATAAAGCATTTTTTTCACTGCAT
TCTAGTTGTGGTTTGTCCAAACTCATCAATGTATCTTATCATGTCTGTATACCGTCGACCTCTAGCTAGA
GCTTGGCGTAATCATGGTCATTACCAATGCTTAATCAGTGAGGCACCTATCTCAGCGATCTGTCTATTTC
GTTCATCCATAGTTGCCTGACTCCCCGTCGTGTAGATAACTACGATACGGGAGGGCTTACCATCTGGCCC
CAGCGCTGCGATGATACCGCGAGAACCACGCTCACCGGCTCCGGATTTATCAGCAATAAACCAGCCAGCC
GGAAGGGCCGAGCGCAGAAGTGGTCCTGCAACTTTATCCGCCTCCATCCAGTCTATTAATTGTTGCCGGG
AAGCTAGAGTAAGTAGTTCGCCAGTTAATAGTTTGCGCAACGTTGTTGCCATCGCTACAGGCATCGTGGT
GTCACGCTCGTCGTTTGGTATGGCTTCATTCAGCTCCGGTTCCCAACGATCAAGGCGAGTTACATGATCC
CCCATGTTGTGCAAAAAAGCGGTTAGCTCCTTCGGTCCTCCGATCGTTGTCAGAAGTAAGTTGGCCGCAG
TGTTATCACTCATGGTTATGGCAGCACTGCATAATTCTCTTACTGTCATGCCATCCGTAAGATGCTTTTC
TGTGACTGGTGAGTACTCAACCAAGTCATTCTGAGAATAGTGTATGCGGCGACCGAGTTGCTCTTGCCCG
GCGTCAATACGGGATAATACCGCGCCACATAGCAGAACTTTAAAAGTGCTCATCATTGGAAAACGTTCTT
CGGGGCGAAAACTCTCAAGGATCTTACCGCTGTTGAGATCCAGTTCGATGTAACCCACTCGTGCACCCAA
CTGATCTTCAGCATCTTTTACTTTCACCAGCGTTTCTGGGTGAGCAAAAACAGGAAGGCAAAATGCCGCA
AAAAAGGGAATAAGGGCGACACGGAAATGTTGAATACTCATATTCTTCCTTTTTCAATATTATTGAAGCA
TTTATCAGGGTTATTGTCTCATGAGCGGATACATATTTGAATGTATTTAGAAAAATAAACAAATAGGGGT
CAGTGTTACAACCAATTAACCAATTCTGAACATTATCGCGAGCCCATTTATACCTGAATATGGCTCATAA
CACCCCTTGCTCATGACCAAAATCCCTTAACGTGAGTTACGCGCGCGTCGTTCCACTGAGCGTCAGACCC
CGTAGAAAAGATCAAAGGATCTTCTTGAGATCCTTTTTTTCTGCGCGTAATCTGCTGCTTGCAAACAAAA
AAACCACCGCTACCAGCGGTGGTTTGTTTGCCGGATCAAGAGCTACCAACTCTTTTTCCGAAGGTAACTG
GCTTCAGCAGAGCGCAGATACCAAATACTGTTCTTCTAGTGTAGCCGTAGTTAGCCCACCACTTCAAGAA
CTCTGTAGCACCGCCTACATACCTCGCTCTGCTAATCCTGTTACCAGTGGCTGCTGCCAGTGGCGATAAG
TCGTGTCTTACCGGGTTGGACTCAAGACGATAGTTACCGGATAAGGCGCAGCGGTCGGGCTGAACGGGGG
GTTCGTGCACACAGCCCAGCTTGGAGCGAACGACCTACACCGAACTGAGATACCTACAGCGTGAGCTATG
AGAAAGCGCCACGCTTCCCGAAGGGAGAAAGGCGGACAGGTATCCGGTAAGCGGCAGGGTCGGAACAGGA
GAGCGCACGAGGGAGCTTCCAGGGGGAAACGCCTGGTATCTTTATAGTCCTGTCGGGTTTCGCCACCTCT
GACTTGAGCGTCGATTTTTGTGATGCTCGTCAGGGGGGCGGAGCCTATGGAAAAACGCCAGCAACGCGGC
CTTTTTACGGTTCCTGGCCTTTTGCTGGCCTTTTGCTCACATGTTCTTTCCTGCGTTATCCCCTGATTCT
GTGGATAACCGTATTACCGCCTTTGAGTGAGCTGATACCGCTCGCCGCAGCCGAACGACCGAGCGCAGCG
AGTCAGTGAGCGAGGAAGCGGAAGGCGAGAGTAGGGAACTGCCAGGCATCAAACTAAGCAGAAGGCCCCT
GACGGATGGCCTTTTTGCGTTTCTACAAACTCTTTCTGTGTTGTAAAACGACGGCCAGTCTTAAGCTCGG
GCCCCCTGGGCGGTTCTGATAACGAGTAATCGTTAATCCGCAAATAACGTAAAAACCCGCTTCGGCGGGT
TTTTTTATGGGGGGAGTTTAGGGAAAGAGCATTTGTCAGAATATTTAAGGGCGCCTGTCACTTTGCTTGA
TATATGAGAATTATTTAACCTTATAAATGAGAAAAAAGCAACGCACTTTAAATAAGATACGTTGCTTTTT
CGATTGATGAACACCTATAATTAAACTATTCATCTATTATTTATGATTTTTTGTATATACAATATTTCTA
GTTTGTTAAAGAGAATTAAGAAAATAAATCTCGAAAATAATAAAGGGAAAATCAGTTTTTGATATCAAAA
TTATACATGTCAACGATAATACAAAATATAATACAAACTATAAGATGTTATCAGTATTTATTATCATTTA
GAATAAATTTTGTGTCGCCCTTAATTGTGAGCGGATAACAATTACGAGCTTCATGCACAGTGGCGTTGAC
TCAATATTGGCCATTAGCCATATTATTCATTGGTTATATAGCATAAATCAATATTGGCTATTGGCCATTG
CATACGTTGTATCTATATCATAATATGTACATTTATATTGGCTCATGTCCAATATGACCGCCATGTT
