>Addgene plasmid #156736 | pD649-HAsp-KIR3DL3.2-Fc(DAPA)-AviTag-6xHis | depositor partial sequence | sequence record 302582 | insert (extracellular domain)
CAAGATAAGCCTTTTCTGTCTGCTTGGCCTGGCACCGTGGTGTCTGAAGGACAGCATGTGACCCTGCAGT
GCAGAAGCAGACTGGGCTTCAACGAGTTCAGCCTGAGCAAAGAGGACGGCATGCCTGTGCCTGAGCTGTA
CAACCGGATCTTCCGGAACAGCTTCCTGATGGGCCCTGTGACACCAGCTCACGCCGGCACATACAGATGC
TGTAGCTCTCACCCTCACAGCCCCACAGGATGGTCCGCTCCATCTAACCCTGTGGTCATCATGGTCACCG
GCGTGCACAGAAAGCCTTCTCTGCTTGCCCATCCTGGACCTCTGGTCAAGTCTGGCGAGACAGTGATTCT
GCAGTGTTGGAGCGACGTCCGCTTCGAGAGATTCCTGCTGCACAGAGAGGGCATCACAGAGGACCCTCTG
AGACTCGTGGGACAGCTGCATGATGCCGGCAGCCAAGTGAATTACAGCATGGGCCCAATGACACCCGCAC
TGGCCGGCACCTATAGATGTTTCGGCAGCGTGACCCATCTGCCTTACGAGCTGTCTGCCCCTAGCGACCC
TCTGGATATTGTGGTTGTGGGCCTGTACGGCAAGCCTAGCCTTTCTGCTCAGCCTGGACCTACAGTGCAG
GCCGGCGAAAATGTGACACTGAGCTGTTCCAGCAGAAGCCTGTTCGACATCTACCACCTGTCCAGAGAAG
CCGAAGCCGGCGAACTGAGACTGACAGCCGTGCTGAGAGTGAACGGCACCTTCCAGGCCAATTTTCCACT
GGGACCAGTGACACACGGCGGCAATTACCGGTGCTTCGGCTCTTTTAGAGCCCTGCCTCATGCTTGGAGC
GATCCCTCTGATCCTCTGCCTGTGTCTGTGACCGGCAACAGCAGACACCTT
